>Addgene plasmid #8896 | pcDNA flag PPAR gamma E499Q | depositor full sequence | sequence record 6783 | Author sequence
GACGGATCGGGAGATCTCCCGATCCCCTATGGTGCACTCTCAGTACAATCTGCTCTGATGCCGCATAGTT
AAGCCAGTATCTGCTCCCTGCTTGTGTGTTGGAGGTCGCTGAGTAGTGCGCGAGCAAAATTTAAGCTACA
ACAAGGCAAGGCTTGACCGACAATTGCATGAAGAATCTGCTTAGGGTTAGGCGTTTTGCGCTGCTTCGCG
ATGTACGGGCCAGATATACGCGTTGACATTGATTATTGACTAGTTATTAATAGTAATCAATTACGGGGTC
ATTAGTTCATAGCCCATATATGGAGTTCCGCGTTACATAACTTACGGTAAATGGCCCGCCTGGCTGACCG
CCCAACGACCCCCGCCCATTGACGTCAATAATGACGTATGTTCCCATAGTAACGCCAATAGGGACTTTCC
ATTGACGTCAATGGGTGGAGTATTTACGGTAAACTGCCCACTTGGCAGTACATCAAGTGTATCATATGCC
AAGTACGCCCCCTATTGACGTCAATGACGGTAAATGGCCCGCCTGGCATTATGCCCAGTACATGACCTTA
TGGGACTTTCCTACTTGGCAGTACATCTACGTATTAGTCATCGCTATTACCATGGTGATGCGGTTTTGGC
AGTACATCAATGGGCGTGGATAGCGGTTTGACTCACGGGGATTTCCAAGTCTCCACCCCATTGACGTCAA
TGGGAGTTTGTTTTGGCACCAAAATCAACGGGACTTTCCAAAATGTCGTAACAACTCCGCCCCATTGACG
CAAATGGGCGGTAGGCGTGTACGGTGGGAGGTCTATATAAGCAGAGCTCTCTGGCTAACTAGAGAACCCA
CTGCTTACTGGCTTATCGAAATTAATACGACTCACTATAGGGAGACCCAAGCTGGCTAGTTAAGCTTGGT
ACCGAGCTCGGATCCACTAGTCCAGTGTGGTGGAATTCTGCAGATATCCAGCACAGTGGCGGCCGCACCA
CCATGGACTACAAAGACGATGACGATAAAGCAATGGGTGAAACTCTGGGAGATTCTCCTGTTGACCCAGA
GCATGGTGCCTTCGCTGATGCACTGCCTATGAGCACTTCACAAGAAATTACCATGGTTGACACAGAGATG
CCATTCTGGCCCACCAACTTCGGAATCAGCTCTGTGGACCTCTCCGTGATGGAAGACCACTCGCATTCCT
TTGACATCAAGCCCTTTACCACAGTTGATTTCTCCAGCATTTCTGCTCCACACTATGAAGACATTCCATT
CACAAGAGCTGACCCAATGGTTGCTGATTACAAATATGACCTGAAGCTCCAAGAATACCAAAGTGCGATC
AAAGTAGAACCTGCATCTCCACCTTATTATTCTGAAAAGACCCAGCTCTACAACAGGCCTCATGAAGAAC
CTTCTAACTCCCTCATGGCCATTGAGTGCCGAGTCTGTGGGGATAAAGCATCAGGCTTCCACTATGGAGT
TCATGCTTGTGAAGGATGCAAGGGTTTTTTCCGAAGAACCATCCGATTGAAGCTTATTTATGATAGGTGT
GATCTTAACTGCCGGATCCACAAAAAAAGTAGAAATAAATGTCAGTACTGTCGGTTTCAGAAGTGCCTTG
CTGTGGGGATGTCTCACAATGCCATCAGGTTTGGGCGGATGCCACAGGCCGAGAAGGAGAAGCTGTTGGC
GGAGATCTCCAGTGATATCGACCAGCTGAACCCAGAGTCTGCTGATCTGCGAGCCCTGGCAAAGCATTTG
TATGACTCATACATAAAGTCCTTCCCGCTGACCAAAGCCAAGGCGAGGGCGATCTTGACAGGAAAGACAA
CGGACAAATCACCATTTGTCATCTACGACATGAATTCCTTAATGATGGGAGAAGATAAAATCAAGTTCAA
ACATATCACCCCCCTGCAGGAGCAGAGCAAAGAGGTGGCCATCCGAATTTTTCAAGGGTGCCAGTTTCGA
TCCGTAGAAGCCGTGCAAGAGATCACAGAGTATGCCAAAAATATCCCTGGTTTCATTAACCTTGATTTGA
ATGACCAAGTGACTCTGCTCAAGTATGGTGTCCATGAGATCATCTACACGATGCTGGCCTCCCTGATGAA
TAAAGATGGAGTCCTCATCTCAGAGGGCCAAGGATTCATGACCAGGGAGTTCCTCAAAAACCTGCGGAAG
CCCTTTGGTGACTTTATGGAGCCTAAGTTTGAGTTTGCTGTGAAGTTCAATGCACTGGAATTAGATGACA
GTGACTTGGCTATATTTATAGCTGTCATTATTCTCAGTGGAGACCGCCCAGGCTTGCTGAACGTGAAGCC
CATCGAGGACATCCAAGACAACCTGCTGCAGGCCCTGGAACTGCAGCTCAAGCTGAATCACCCAGAGTCC
TCTCAGCTGTTCGCCAAGGTGCTCCAGAAGATGACAGACCTCAGGCAGATCGTCACAGAGCACGTGCAGC
TACTGCATGTGATCAAGAAGACAGAGACAGACATGAGCCTTCACCCCCTGCTCCAGCAGATCTACAAGGA
CTTGTATTAGTCTAGAGGGCCCTTCGAACAAAAACTCATCTCAGAAGAGGATCTGAATATGCATACCGGT
CATCATCACCATCACCATTGAGTTTAAACCCGCTGATCAGCCTCGACTGTGCCTTCTAGTTGCCAGCCAT
CTGTTGTTTGCCCCTCCCCCGTGCCTTCCTTGACCCTGGAAGGTGCCACTCCCACTGTCCTTTCCTAATA
AAATGAGGAAATTGCATCGCATTGTCTGAGTAGGTGTCATTCTATTCTGGGGGGTGGGGTGGGGCAGGAC
AGCAAGGGGGAGGATTGGGAAGACAATAGCAGGCATGCTGGGGATGCGGTGGGCTCTATGGCTTCTGAGG
CGGAAAGAACCAGCTGGGGCTCTAGGGGGTATCCCC
[124 nt withheld, positions 2907-3030]
C
[91 nt withheld, positions 3032-3122]
A
[49 nt withheld, positions 3124-3172]
CCTTTGACGTTGGAGTCCACGTTCTTT
[37 nt withheld, positions 3200-3236]
ACCCTATCTCGGTCTATTCTTTTGATTTATAAGGGATTTTGCCGATTTCGGCCTATTGGTTAAAAAATGA
GCTGATTTAACAAAAATTTAACGCGAATTAATTCTGTGGAATGTGTGTCAGTTAGGGTGTGGAAAGTCCC
CAGGCTCCCCAGCAGGCAGAAGTATGCAAAGCATGCATCTCAATTAGTCAGCAACCAGGTGTGGAAAGTC
CCCAGGCTCCCCAGCAGGCAGAAGTATGCAAAGCATGCATCTCAATTAGTCAGCAACCATAGTCCCGCCC
CTAACTCCGCCCATCCCGCCCCTAACTCCGCCCAGTTCCGCCCATTCTCCGCCCCATGGCTGACTAATTT
TTTTTATTTATGCAGAGGCCGAGGCCGCCTCTGCCTCTGAGCTATTCCAGAAGTAGTGAGGAGGCTTTTT
TGGAGGCCTAGGCTTTTGCAAAAAGCTCCCGGGAGCTTGTATATCCATTTTCGGATCTGATCAAGAGACA
GGATGAGGATCGTTTCGCATGATTGAACAAGATGGATTGCACGCAGGTTCTCCGGCCGCTTGGGTGGAGA
GGCTATTCGGCTATGACTGGGCACAACAGACAATCGGCTGCTCTGATGCCGCCGTGTTCCGGCTGTCAGC
GCAGGGGCGCCCGGTTCTTTTTGTCAAGACCGACCTGTCCGGTGCCCTGAATGAACTGCAGGACGAGGCA
GCGCGGCTATCGTGGCTGGCCACGACGGGCGTTCCTTGCGCAGCTGTGCTCGACGTTGTCACTGAAGCGG
GAAGGGACTGGCTGCTATTGGGCGAAGTGCCGGGGCAGGATCTCCTGTCATCTCACCTTGCTCCTGCCGA
GAAAGTATCCATCATGGCTGATGCAATGCGGCGGCTGCATACGCTTGATCCGGCTACCTGCCCATTCGAC
CACCAAGCGAAACATCGCATCGAGCGAGCACGTACTCGGATGGAAGCCGGTCTTGTCGATCAGGATGATC
TGGACGAAGAGCATCAGGGGCTCGCGCCAGCCGAACTGTTCGCCAGGCTCAAGGCGCGCATGCCCGACGG
CGAGGATCTCGTCGTGACCCATGGCGATGCCTGCTTGCCGAATATCATGGTGGAAAATGGCCGCTTTTCT
GGATTCATCGACTGTGGCCGGCTGGGTGTGGCGGACCGCTATCAGGACATAGCGTTGGCTACCCGTGATA
TTGCTGAAGAGCTTGGCGGCGAATGGGCTGACCGCTTCCTCGTGCTTTACGGTATCGCCGCTCCCGATTC
GCAGCGCATCGCCTTCTATCGCCTTCTTGACGAGTTCTTCTGAGCGGGACTCTGGGGTTCGCGAAATGAC
CGACCAAGCGACGCCCAACCTGCCATCACGAGATTTCGATTCCACCGCCGCCTTCTATGAAAGGTTGGGC
TTCGGAATCGTTTTCCGGGACGCCGGCTGGATGATCCTCCAGCGCGGGGATCTCATGCTGGAGTTCTTCG
CCCACCCCAACTTGTTTATTGCAGCTTATAATGGTTACAAATAAAGCAATAGCATCACAAATTTCACAAA
TAAAGCATTTTTTTCACTGCATTCTAGTTGTGGTTTGTCCAAACTCATCAATGTATCTTATCATGTCTGT
ATACCGTCGACCTCTAGCTAGAGCTTGGCGTAATCATGGTCATAGCTGTTTCCTGTGTGAAATTGTTATC
CGCTCACAATTCCACACAACATACGAGCCGGAAGCATAAAGTGTAAAGCCTGGGGTGCCTAATGAGTGAG
CTAACTCACATTAATTGCGTTGCGCTCACTGCCCGCTTTCCAGTCGGGAAACCTGTCGTGCCAGCTGCAT
TAATGAATCGGCCAACGCGCGGGGAGAGGCGGTTTGCGTATTGGGCGCTCTTCCGCTTCCTCGCTCACTG
ACTCGCTGCGCTCGGTCGTTCGGCTGCGGCGAGCGGTATCAGCTCACTCAAAGGCGGTAATACGGTTATC
CACAGAATCAGGGGATAACGCAGGAAAGAACATGTGAGCAAAAGGCCAGCAAAAGGCCAGGAACCGTAAA
AAGGCCGCGTTGCTGGCGTTTTTCCATAGGCTCCGCCCCCCTGACGAGCATCACAAAAATCGACGCTCAA
GTCAGAGGTGGCGAAACCCGACAGGACTATAAAGATACCAGGCGTTTCCCCCTGGAAGCTCCCTCGTGCG
CTCTCCTGTTCCGACCCTGCCGCTTACCGGATACCTGTCCGCCTTTCTCCCTTCGGGAAGCGTGGCGCTT
TCTCATAGCTCACGCTGTAGGTATCTCAGTTCGGTGTAGGTCGTTCGCTCCAAGCTGGGCTGTGTGCACG
AACCCCCCGTTCAGCCCGACCGCTGCGCCTTATCCGGTAACTATCGTCTTGAGTCCAACCCGGTAAGACA
CGACTTATCGCCACTGGCAGCAGCCACTGGTAACAGGATTAGCAGAGCGAGGTATGTAGGCGGTGCTACA
GAGTTCTTGAAGTGGTGGCCTAACTACGGCTACACTAGAAGAACAGTATTTGGTATCTGCGCTCTGCTGA
AGCCAGTTACCTTCGGAAAAAGAGTTGGTAGCTCTTGATCCGGCAAACAAACCACCGCTGGTAGCGGTGG
TTTTTTTGTTTGCAAGCAGCAGATTACGCGCAGAAAAAAAGGATCTCAAGAAGATCCTTTGATCTTTTCT
ACGGGGTCTGACGCTCAGTGGAACGAAAACTCACGTTAAGGGATTTTGGTCATGAGATTATCAAAAAGGA
TCTTCACCTAGATCCTTTTAAATTAAAAATGAAGTTTTAAATCAATCTAAAGTATATATGAGTAAACTTG
GTCTGACAGTTACCAATGCTTAATCAGTGAGGCACCTATCTCAGCGATCTGTCTATTTCGTTCATCCATA
GTTGCCTGACTCCCCGTCGTGTAGATAACTACGATACGGGAGGGCTTACCATCTGGCCCCAGTGCTGCAA
TGATACCGCGAGACCCACGCTCACCGGCTCCAGATTTATCAGCAATAAACCAGCCAGCCGGAAGGGCCGA
GCGCAGAAGTGGTCCTGCAACTTTATCCGCCTCCATCCAGTCTATTAATTGTTGCCGGGAAGCTAGAGTA
AGTAGTTCGCCAGTTAATAGTTTGCGCAACGTTGTTGCCATTGCTACAGGCATCGTGGTGTCACGCTCGT
CGTTTGGTATGGCTTCATTCAGCTCCGGTTCCCAACGATCAAGGCGAGTTACATGATCCCCCATGTTGTG
CAAAAAAGCGGTTAGCTCCTTCGGTCCTCCGATCGTTGTCAGAAGTAAGTTGGCCGCAGTGTTATCACTC
ATGGTTATGGCAGCACTGCATAATTCTCTTACTGTCATGCCATCCGTAAGATGCTTTTCTGTGACTGGTG
AGTACTCAACCAAGTCATTCTGAGAATAGTGTATGCGGCGACCGAGTTGCTCTTGCCCGGCGTCAATACG
GGATAATACCGCGCCACATAGCAGAACTTTAAAAGTGCTCATCATTGGAAAACGTTCTTCGGGGCGAAAA
CTCTCAAGGATCTTACCGCTGTTGAGATCCAGTTCGATGTAACCCACTCGTGCACCCAACTGATCTTCAG
CATCTTTTACTTTCACCAGCGTTTCTGGGTGAGCAAAAACAGGAAGGCAAAATGCCGCAAAAAAGGGAAT
AAGGGCGACACGGAAATGTTGAATACTCATACTCTTCCTTTTTCAATATTATTGAAGCATTTATCAGGGT
TATTGTCTCATGAGCGGATACATATTTGAATGTATTTAGAAAAATAAACAAATAGGGGTTCCGCGCACAT
TTCCCCGAAAAGTGCCACCTGACGTC
Features (pLannotate 1.2.2; 21 found; start..end, strand, type, name):
     28..80      -  misc_feature   bom (fragment): basis of mobility region from pBR322
    235..614     +  enhancer       CMV enhancer: human cytomegalovirus immediate early enhancer
    615..818     +  promoter       CMV promoter: human cytomegalovirus (CMV) immediate early promoter
    814..847     +  LTR            5' LTR (truncated) (fragment): truncated 5' long terminal repeat (LTR) from HIV-1
    863..881     +  promoter       T7 promoter: promoter for bacteriophage T7 RNA polymerase
    985..1009    +  CDS            3xFLAG (fragment): three tandem FLAG® epitope tags
   1013..2527    +  CDS            Pparg: PPARG_MOUSE - Also known as Nr1c3. Experimental evidence at protein level: Swiss-Prot protein existence level 1. Nuclear receptor that binds peroxisome proliferators such as hypolipidemic drugs and fatty acids. Once activated by a ligand, the nuclear receptor binds to DNA specific PPAR response elements (PPRE) and modulates the transcription of its target genes, such as acyl-CoA oxidase. It therefore controls the peroxisomal beta-oxidation pathway of fatty acids. Key regulator of adipocyte differentiation and glucose homeostasis. ARF6 acts as a key regulator of the tissue-specific adipocyte P2
   2637..2861    +  polyA_signal   bGH poly(A) signal: bovine growth hormone polyadenylation signal
   2865..2886    +  promoter       SV40 promoter (fragment): SV40 enhancer and early promoter
   2907..3335    +  rep_origin     f1 ori (sequence partly withheld): f1 bacteriophage origin of replication; arrow indicates direction of (+) strand synthesis
   3349..3678    +  promoter       SV40 promoter: SV40 enhancer and early promoter
   3745..4536    +  CDS            neo: KKA2_KLEPN - Also known as kan, nptII. Experimental evidence at protein level: Swiss-Prot protein existence level 1. Resistance to kanamycin, neomycin, paromomycin, ribostamycin, butirosin and gentamicin B. From Klebsiella pneumoniae.
   4562..4720    +  CDS            ble (fragment): BLE_KLEPN - Experimental evidence at protein level: Swiss-Prot protein existence level 1. Binding protein with a strong affinity to the bleomycin family of antibiotics. Binds to CL990; an antimitotic-antibiotic compound. From Klebsiella pneumoniae.
   4715..4836    +  polyA_signal   SV40 poly(A) signal: SV40 polyadenylation signal
   4909..4925    -  protein_bind   lac operator: The lac repressor binds to the lac operator to inhibit transcription in E. coli. This inhibition can be relieved by adding lactose or isopropyl-β-D-thiogalactopyranoside (IPTG). lac repressor encoded by lacI
   4933..4963    -  promoter       lac promoter: promoter for the E. coli lac operon
   4978..4999    -  protein_bind   CAP binding site: CAP binding activates transcription in the presence of cAMP. E. coli catabolite activator protein
   5012..5104    -  CDS            lacI (fragment): lac repressor; lacI; The lac repressor binds to the lac operator to inhibit transcription in E. coli. This inhibition can be relieved by adding lactose or isopropyl-β-D-thiogalactopyranoside (IPTG).
   5287..5875    -  rep_origin     ori: high-copy-number ColE1/pMB1/pBR322/pUC origin of replication
   6046..6906    -  CDS            AmpR: β-lactamase; bla; confers resistance to ampicillin, carbenicillin, and related antibiotics
   6907..7011    -  promoter       AmpR promoter: bla
