[The description below was written by a language model from this plasmid's Addgene catalogue record and pLannotate feature annotations shown in this document.]
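Description:
pcDNA flag PPAR gamma E499Q is a mammalian expression plasmid built on the Invitrogen pcDNA3.1 myc-His A backbone, with a full annotated sequence of about 7.0 kb. It is propagated in E. coli from a high-copy ColE1/pUC-type origin under ampicillin selection (AmpR with its bla promoter). It also carries an f1 origin for single-stranded DNA production. For selection in mammalian cells, an SV40 enhancer/early promoter drives a neomycin phosphotransferase gene followed by an SV40 polyadenylation signal. Several small annotated fragments (bom, HIV-1 LTR, ble, lacI and lac promoter/operator pieces) look like backbone remnants or short similarity matches rather than functional parts of the design.

The payload is the mouse Pparg coding sequence (about 1.5 kb), cloned between NotI and XbaI sites that were both preserved. It is expressed from the CMV immediate early enhancer and promoter and terminated by the bGH polyadenylation signal. A FLAG epitope sits at the N terminus; the annotation tool labels it as a fragment of 3xFLAG, and its short length fits a single tag. A T7 promoter upstream of the insert allows in vitro transcription and serves as the sequencing primer site. No myc or His tag appears in the feature table, so the record does not show that the backbone's C-terminal tags are fused to the receptor.

The insert carries the E499Q substitution in the AF2 activation domain. According to the record, this mutant binds PPAR gamma ligands with affinity comparable to wild type but fails to mediate ligand-dependent transcriptional activation. It is therefore useful as a control that separates ligand binding from activation, as in the associated study linking PPAR gamma degradation to ligand-dependent activation.
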