Addgene plasmid #8896: pcDNA flag PPAR gamma E499Q
Depositing lab: Bruce Spiegelman. Publication: Degradation of the peroxisome proliferator-activated receptor gamma is linked to ligand-dependent activation. Hauser S, Adelmant G, Sarraf P, Wright HM, Mueller E, Spiegelman BM. J Biol Chem. 2000 Jun 16. 275(24):18527-33. 10.1074/jbc.M001297200 PubMed 10748014.
Backbone
  Vector backbone: pcDNA3.1 myc-His A
  Backbone manufacturer: Invitrogen
  Backbone size w/o insert (bp): 5500
  Vector type: Mammalian Expression
Growth in bacteria
  Bacterial resistance: Ampicillin, 100 μg/mL
  Growth temperature: 37°C
  Growth strain: DH5alpha
  Copy number: High Copy
Gene/Insert
  Gene/Insert name: PPAR gamma (alt name: PPARg)
  Species: M. musculus (mouse)
  Insert size (bp): 1547
  Mutation: E499Q, a mutant in the AF2 domain. Binds PPARg ligands with comparable affininty as wild-type, but no ligand-dependent transcriptional activation.
  GenBank ID: NM_011146
  Entrez Gene: Pparg (a.k.a. Nr1c3, PPAR-gamma, PPAR-gamma2, PPARgamma, PPARgamma2)
  Tag / fusion protein: flag (N terminal on insert)
  Cloning method: Restriction Enzyme; 5′ cloning site NotI (not destroyed); 3′ cloning site XbaI (not destroyed)
  Sequencing primers: 5′ T7
Terms and licenses: Academic/Nonprofit Terms; Industry Terms: Not Available to Industry
How to cite: pcDNA flag PPAR gamma E499Q was a gift from Bruce Spiegelman (Addgene plasmid # 8896 ; http://n2t.net/addgene:8896 ; RRID:Addgene_8896)
