>Addgene plasmid #8896 | pcDNA flag PPAR gamma E499Q | addgene partial sequence | sequence record 17472 | T7 5'-TAATACGACTCACTATAGGG-3'
GAGCTCGGATCCCTAGTCCAGTGTGGTGGAATTCTGCAGATATCCAGCACAGTGGCGGCCGCACCACCAT
GGACTACAAAGACGATGACGATAAAGCAATGGGTGAAACTCTGGGAGATTCTCCTGTTGACCCAGAGCAT
GGTGCCTTCGCTGATGCACTGCCTATGAGCACTTCACAAGAAATTACCATGGTTGACACAGAGATGCCAT
TCTGGCCCACCAACTTCGGAATCAGCTCTGTGGACCTCTCCGTGATGGAAGACCACTCGCATTCCTTTGA
CATCAAGCCCTTTACCACAGTTGATTTCTCCAGCATTTCTGCTCCACACTATGAAGACATTCCATTCACA
AGAGCTGACCCAATGGTTGCTGATTACAAATATGACCTGAAGCTCCAAGAATACCAAAGTGCGATCAAAG
TAGAACCTGCATCTCCACCTTATTATTCTGAAAAGACCCAGCTCTACAACAGGCCTCATGAAGAACCTTC
TAACTCCCTCATGGCCATTGAGTGCCGAGTCTGTGGGGATAAAGCATCAGGCTTCCACTATGGAGTTCAT
GCTTGTGAAGGATGCAAGGGTTTTTTCCGAAGAACCATCCGATTGAAGCTTATTTATGATAGGTGTGATC
TTAACTGCCGGATCCACAAAAAAAGTAGAAATAAATGTCAGTACTGTCGGTTTCAGAAGTGCCTTGCTGT
GGGGATGTCTCACAATGCCATCAGGTTTGGGCGGATGCCACAGGCCGAGAAGGAGAAGCTGTTGGCGGAG
ATCTCCAGTGATATCGACCAGCTGAACCCAGAGTCTGCTGATCTGCGAGCCCTGGCAAAGCATTTGTATG
ACTCATACATAAAGTCCTTCCCGCTGACCAAGCCAAGGCGAGGGCGATCTTGACAGGAAAGACAACGGAC
AAATCACCATTTGTCATCTACGACATGAATT
